Addgene plasmid #143197: TFORF0009
Purpose: Lentiviral vector for overexpressing transcription factor ORFs with unique 24-bp barcodes. Barcodes facilitate identification of transcription factors in pooled screens.
Depositing lab: Feng Zhang. Depositing organization: Broad Institute. Publication: A transcription factor atlas of directed differentiation. Joung J, Ma S, Tay T, Geiger-Schuller KR, Kirchgatterer PC, Verdine VK, Guo B, Arias-Garcia MA, Allen WE, Singh A, Kuksenko O, Abudayyeh OO, Gootenberg JS, Fu Z, Macrae RK, Buenrostro JD, Regev A, Zhang F. Cell. 2023 Jan 5;186(1):209-229.e26. doi: 10.1016/j.cell.2022.11.026. PubMed 36608654.
Backbone
  Vector backbone: pLX_TRC317
  Backbone manufacturer: Broad Institute Genetic Perturbation Platform
  Backbone size w/o insert (bp): 8264
  Vector type: Mammalian Expression, Lentiviral
  Selectable markers: Puromycin
Growth in bacteria
  Bacterial resistance: Ampicillin, 100 μg/mL
  Growth temperature: 37°C
  Growth strain: NEB Stable
  Copy number: High Copy
Gene/Insert
  Gene/Insert name: ZNF708
  Species: H. sapiens (human)
  Insert size (bp): 1793
  Entrez Gene: ZNF708 (a.k.a. KOX8, ZNF15, ZNF15L1)
  Promoter: EF1a
  Cloning method: Unknown
  Sequencing primers: 5′ GGGTGGAGACTGAAGTTAGGCCAG; 3′ CACATAGCGTAAAAGGAGCAACATAG
Terms and licenses: Academic/Nonprofit Terms; Industry Terms: Not Available to Industry
Depositor comments: NM_021269,ENST00000356929 . The transcription factor ORF portion of this plasmid was synthesized by Genewiz. Please test multiple small colonies in case of plasmid recombination. To make this collection available in a timely manner, a portion of this collection was not fully sequenced by Addgene. If an Addgene verified full plasmid sequence is not available, please contact us prior to placing an order to request the full sequence.
How to cite: TFORF0009 was a gift from Feng Zhang (Addgene plasmid # 143197 ; http://n2t.net/addgene:143197 ; RRID:Addgene_143197)
