[The description below was written by a language model from this plasmid's Addgene catalogue record and pLannotate feature annotations shown in this document.]
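Description:
TFORF0009 is a third-generation-style, self-inactivating lentiviral expression plasmid built on the pLX_TRC317 backbone and carrying the human zinc-finger transcription factor ZNF708 (also known as KOX8, ZNF15 or ZNF15L1). It belongs to a barcoded transcription factor ORF collection in which each ORF is paired with a unique 24-bp barcode, so that the factor delivered to a cell can be identified in pooled overexpression screens. The plasmid is maintained in E. coli through a high-copy ColE1/pUC origin with ampicillin selection. An f1 origin and remnants of a lac/T7/T3 cloning region are also present. The depositor warns that recombination can occur, as is common for LTR-containing plasmids.

Between an RSV promoter-driven truncated 5' LTR and a ΔU3 3' LTR, the viral genome contains the HIV-1 Ψ packaging signal with a partial gag sequence, the RRE for Rev-dependent export, and a cPPT/CTS to aid nuclear import. An SV40 early promoter/origin drives puromycin N-acetyltransferase for selection of transduced mammalian cells. Downstream, the EF-1α promoter drives the synthesized ZNF708 ORF, followed by a WPRE that enhances transcript stability and expression. The automated annotation does not label the insert as ZNF708. Instead it reports short fragments matching ZNF720 and ZNF493 just after the promoter, which probably reflects homology among related zinc-finger proteins rather than a different insert. The barcode itself is not annotated. A short U6 promoter fragment lies between the ORF and the WPRE, but the record does not say what it is for. The 10,057-nt sequence matches the stated backbone plus insert sizes.
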