Features (pLannotate 1.2.2; 32 found; start..end, strand, type, name):
      1..1179    +  promoter       EF-1α promoter: strong constitutive promoter for human elongation factor EF-1α
   1196..1522    +  CDS            ZNF720 (fragment): ZN720_HUMAN - Experimental evidence at protein level: Swiss-Prot protein existence level 1. From Homo sapiens (Human).
   1541..1696    +  CDS            ZNF493 (fragment): ZN493_HUMAN - Experimental evidence at protein level: Swiss-Prot protein existence level 1. May be involved in transcriptional regulation. From Homo sapiens (Human).
   2900..2953    +  promoter       U6 promoter (fragment): RNA polymerase III promoter for human U6 snRNA
   2995..3583    +  misc_feature   WPRE: woodchuck hepatitis virus posttranscriptional regulatory element
   3634..3653    +  misc_feature   cPPT/CTS (fragment): central polypurine tract and central termination sequence of HIV-1
   3655..3888    +  LTR            3' LTR (ΔU3): self-inactivating 3' long terminal repeat (LTR) from HIV-1
   3966..4087    +  polyA_signal   SV40 poly(A) signal: SV40 polyadenylation signal
   4127..4262    +  rep_origin     SV40 ori: SV40 origin of replication
   4283..4301    -  promoter       T7 promoter: promoter for bacteriophage T7 RNA polymerase
   4309..4464    +  CDS            lacZα (fragment): LacZα fragment of β-galactosidase; lacZ fragment
   4469..4897    +  rep_origin     f1 ori (sequence partly withheld): f1 bacteriophage origin of replication; arrow indicates direction of (+) strand synthesis
   4950..5054    +  promoter       AmpR promoter: bla
   5055..5915    +  CDS            AmpR: β-lactamase; bla; confers resistance to ampicillin, carbenicillin, and related antibiotics
   6086..6674    +  rep_origin     ori: high-copy-number ColE1/pMB1/pBR322/pUC origin of replication
   6857..6949    +  CDS            lacI (fragment): lac repressor; lacI; The lac repressor binds to the lac operator to inhibit transcription in E. coli. This inhibition can be relieved by adding lactose or isopropyl-β-D-thiogalactopyranoside (IPTG).
   6962..6983    +  protein_bind   CAP binding site: CAP binding activates transcription in the presence of cAMP. E. coli catabolite activator protein
   6998..7028    +  promoter       lac promoter: promoter for the E. coli lac operon
   7036..7052    +  protein_bind   lac operator: The lac repressor binds to the lac operator to inhibit transcription in E. coli. This inhibition can be relieved by adding lactose or isopropyl-β-D-thiogalactopyranoside (IPTG). lac repressor encoded by lacI
   7097..7115    +  promoter       T3 promoter: promoter for bacteriophage T3 RNA polymerase
   7143..7369    +  promoter       RSV promoter: Rous sarcoma virus enhancer/promoter
   7370..7550    +  LTR            5' LTR (truncated): truncated 5' long terminal repeat (LTR) from HIV-1
   7597..7722    +  misc_feature   HIV-1 Ψ: packaging signal of human immunodeficiency virus type 1
   7706..8069    +  CDS            HIV-1 gag (fragment): gag protein from human immunodeficiency virus 1; gag
   8215..8448    +  misc_feature   RRE: The Rev response element (RRE) of HIV-1 allows for Rev-dependent mRNA export from the nucleus to the cytoplasm.
   8825..8851    +  CDS            Rev (fragment): human immunodeficiency virus 1 (HIV-1) Rev protein; rev; enhances nuclear export of unspliced and incompletely spliced viral mRNAs
   8858..8881    +  promoter       SV40 promoter (fragment): SV40 early promoter
   8882..8953    +  promoter       SV40 promoter (fragment): SV40 enhancer and early promoter
   8977..9112    +  rep_origin     SV40 ori: SV40 origin of replication
   9158..9754    +  CDS            PuroR (fragment): puromycin N-acetyltransferase; pac from Streptomyces; confers resistance to puromycin
   9803..9920    +  misc_feature   cPPT/CTS: central polypurine tract and central termination sequence of HIV-1
   9985..10051   +  CDS            small t antigen (fragment): SV40 (simian virus 40) small t antigen
>Addgene plasmid #143197 | TFORF0009 | addgene full sequence | sequence record 430134 | Addgene NGS Result
GGCTCCGGTGCCCGTCAGTGGGCAGAGCGCACATCGCCCACAGTCCCCGAGAAGTTGGGGGGAGGGGTCG
GCAATTGAACCGGTGCCTAGAGAAGGTGGCGCGGGGTAAACTGGGAAAGTGATGTCGTGTACTGGCTCCG
CCTTTTTCCCGAGGGTGGGGGAGAACCGTATATAAGTGCAGTAGTCGCCGTGAACGTTCTTTTTCGCAAC
GGGTTTGCCGCCAGAACACAGGTAAGTGCCGTGTGTGGTTCCCGCGGGCCTGGCCTCTTTACGGGTTATG
GCCCTTGCGTGCCTTGAATTACTTCCACCTGGCTGCAGTACGTGATTCTTGATCCCGAGCTTCGGGTTGG
AAGTGGGTGGGAGAGTTCGAGGCCTTGCGCTTAAGGAGCCCCTTCGCCTCGTGCTTGAGTTGAGGCCTGG
CCTGGGCGCTGGGGCCGCCGCGTGCGAATCTGGTGGCACCTTCGCGCCTGTCTCGCTGCTTTCGATAAGT
CTCTAGCCATTTAAAATTTTTGATGACCTGCTGCGACGCTTTTTTTCTGGCAAGATAGTCTTGTAAATGC
GGGCCAAGATCTGCACACTGGTATTTCGGTTTTTGGGGCCGCGGGCGGCGACGGGGCCCGTGCGTCCCAG
CGCACATGTTCGGCGAGGCGGGGCCTGCGAGCGCGGCCACCGAGAATCGGACGGGGGTAGTCTCAAGCTG
GCCGGCCTGCTCTGGTGCCTGGCCTCGCGCCGCCGTGTATCGCCCCGCCCTGGGCGGCAAGGCTGGCCCG
GTCGGCACCAGTTGCGTGAGCGGAAAGATGGCCGCTTCCCGGCCCTGCTGCAGGGAGCTCAAAATGGAGG
ACGCGGCGCTCGGGAGAGCGGGCGGGTGAGTCACCCACACAAAGGAAAAGGGCCTTTCCGTCCTCAGCCG
TCGCTTCATGTGACTCCACGGAGTACCGGGCGCCGTCCAGGCACCTCGATTAGTTCTCGAGCTTTTGGAG
TACGTCGTCTTTAGGTTGGGGGGAGGGGTTTTATGCGATGGAGTTTCCCCACACTGAGTGGGTGGAGACT
GAAGTTAGGCCAGCTTGGCACTTGATGTAATTCTCCTTGGAATTTGCCCTTTTTGAGTTTGGATCTTGGT
TCATTCTCAAGCCTCAGACAGTGGTTCAAAGTTTTTTTCTTCCATTTCAGGTGTCGTGAGGCTAGCACCG
CCACCATGGGACCATTGACATTTATGGATGTGGCCATAGAATTCTCTCTGGAGGAGTGGCAGTGCCTGGA
CACAGCACAGCAGAATTTATATAGGAATGTCATGTTAGAGAATTATAGAAACCTGGTATTCCTGGGTATT
GCTGTGTCTAATTTAGACCTGATCACCTGTCTGGAGCAAGGAAAAGAGCCCTGGAATATGAAGAGACACG
AGATGGCAGCCAAACCCCCAGCTATGTGTTCTCATTTTGCCAAAGACCTTAGGCCAGAGCAATATATAAA
AAATTCTTTCCAACAAGTGATACTGAGAAGATATGGAAAATGTGGATATCAGAAAGGCTGTAAAAGTGTG
GATGAGCATAAGTTGCACAAAGGAGGTCACAAGGGACTTAACCGGTGTGTGACAACTACCCAGAGCAAAA
TAGTTCAGTGTGACAAATACGTGAAAGTCTTTCATAAATATTCAAATGCAAAGAGACATAAGATAAGACA
TACTGGAAAAAATCCTTTCAAATGTAAAGAATGTGGCAAATCATTTTGCATGCTTTCACAACTAACTCAA
CATGAGATAATTCATACTGGAGAAAAACCCTACAAATGTGAAGAATGTGGCAAAGCTTTTAAAAAGTCCT
CAAACCTTACGAATCATAAGATAATTCATACTGGAGAGAAACCCTACAAATGTGAAGAATGTGGAAAAGC
TTTTAACCAGTCCTCAACTCTTACTAGACATAAGATAATTCATACTGGAGAGAAACTCTACAAATGTGAA
GAATGTGGCAAAGCTTTTAACCGGTCCTCAAACCTTACTAAACATAAGATAGTTCATACTGGAGAGAAAC
CCTACAAATGTGAAGAATGTGGCAAAGCTTTTAAACAGTCCTCAAACCTTACTAATCACAAGAAAATTCA
TACTGGAGAGAAACCCTACAAATGTGGAGAATGTGGCAAAGCCTTTACCCTATCTTCACACCTTACTACA
CATAAGAGGATTCATACTGGTGAGAAACCCTACAAATGTGAAGAATGTGGCAAAGCTTTTAGTGTATTTT
CAACCCTTACTAAACATAAGATAATTCATACTGAAGAGAAACCCTACAAATGTGAAGAATGTGGCAAAGC
TTTTAACCGGTCCTCACACCTTACTAATCATAAGGTAATTCATACTGGAGAGAAACCCTACAAATGTGAA
GAATGTGGTAAAGCCTTTACCAAGTCCTCAACTCTTACTTATCATAAGGTAATTCATACTGGAAAGAAAC
CCTACAAATGTGAAGAATGTGGTAAAGCCTTTAGTATATTCTCAATCCTTACTAAACATAAAGTAATTCA
TACTGAAGACAAACCCTACAAATGTGAAGAATGTGGCAAAACTTTTAACTACTCCTCAAATTTTACTAAT
CATAAAAAAATTCATACTGGAGAGAAACCCTATAAGTGTGAAGAATGTGGCAAAAGCTTTATTCTGTCCT
CTCATCTTACTACACATAAGATAATTCATACTGGAGAGAAACCCTACAAATGTAAAGAATGTGGCAAAGC
TTTTAACCAGTCCTCAACCCTTATGAAACATAAGATAATTCATACTGGAGAGAAACCCTACAAATGTGAA
GAATGTGGCAAAGCCTTTAACCAGTCCCCAAACCTTACTAAACATAAGAGAATTCATACCAAAGAGAAAC
CCTACAAATGTAAATAGTAATGAACTAGTCCGTAACTTGAAAGTATTTCGATTTCTTGGCTTTATATATC
TTGTGGAAAGGACGATCGCCTCGCGCACTTGGCCCGATCACGCGTTAAGTCGACAATCAACCTCTGGATT
ACAAAATTTGTGAAAGATTGACTGGTATTCTTAACTATGTTGCTCCTTTTACGCTATGTGGATACGCTGC
TTTAATGCCTTTGTATCATGCTATTGCTTCCCGTATGGCTTTCATTTTCTCCTCCTTGTATAAATCCTGG
TTGCTGTCTCTTTATGAGGAGTTGTGGCCCGTTGTCAGGCAACGTGGCGTGGTGTGCACTGTGTTTGCTG
ACGCAACCCCCACTGGTTGGGGCATTGCCACCACCTGTCAGCTCCTTTCCGGGACTTTCGCTTTCCCCCT
CCCTATTGCCACGGCGGAACTCATCGCCGCCTGCCTTGCCCGCTGCTGGACAGGGGCTCGGCTGTTGGGC
ACTGACAATTCCGTGGTGTTGTCGGGGAAATCATCGTCCTTTCCTTGGCTGCTCGCCTGTGTTGCCACCT
GGATTCTGCGCGGGACGTCCTTCTGCTACGTCCCTTCGGCCCTCAATCCAGCGGACCTTCCTTCCCGCGG
CCTGCTGCCGGCTCTGCGGCCTCTTCCGCGTCTTCGCCTTCGCCCTCAGACGAGTCGGATCTCCCTTTGG
GCCGCCTCCCCGCGTCGACTTTAAGACCAATGACTTACAAGGCAGCTGTAGATCTTAGCCACTTTTTAAA
AGAAAAGGGGGGACTGGAAGGGCTAATTCACTCCCAACGAAGACAAGATCTGCTTTTTGCTTGTACTGGG
TCTCTCTGGTTAGACCAGATCTGAGCCTGGGAGCTCTCTGGCTAACTAGGGAACCCACTGCTTAAGCCTC
AATAAAGCTTGCCTTGAGTGCTTCAAGTAGTGTGTGCCCGTCTGTTGTGTGACTCTGGTAACTAGAGATC
CCTCAGACCCTTTTAGTCAGTGTGGAAAATCTCTAGCAGTACGTATAGTAGTTCATGTCATCTTATTATT
CAGTATTTATAACTTGCAAAGAAATGAATATCAGAGAGTGAGAGGAACTTGTTTATTGCAGCTTATAATG
GTTACAAATAAAGCAATAGCATCACAAATTTCACAAATAAAGCATTTTTTTCACTGCATTCTAGTTGTGG
TTTGTCCAAACTCATCAATGTATCTTATCATGTCTGGCTCTAGCTATCCCGCCCCTAACTCCGCCCATCC
CGCCCCTAACTCCGCCCAGTTCCGCCCATTCTCCGCCCCATGGCTGACTAATTTTTTTTATTTATGCAGA
GGCCGAGGCCGCCTCGGCCTCTGAGCTATTCCAGAAGTAGTGAGGAGGCTTTTTTGGAGGCCTAGGGACG
TACCCAATTCGCCCTATAGTGAGTCGTATTACGCGCGCTCACTGGCCGTCGTTTTACAACGTCGTGACTG
GGAAAACCCTGGCGTTACCCAACTTAATCGCCTTGCAGCACATCCCCCTTTCGCCAGCTGGCGTAATAGC
GAAGAGGCCCGCACCGATCGCCCTTCCCAACAGTTGCGCAGCCTGAATGGCGAATGGG
[124 nt withheld, positions 4469-4592]
C
[91 nt withheld, positions 4594-4684]
A
[49 nt withheld, positions 4686-4734]
CCTTTGACGTTGGAGTCCACGTTCTTT
[37 nt withheld, positions 4762-4798]
ACCCTATCTCGGTCTATTCTTTTGATTTATAAGGGATTTTGCCGATTTCGGCCTATTGGTTAAAAAATGA
GCTGATTTAACAAAAATTTAACGCGAATTTTAACAAAATATTAACGCTTACAATTTAGGTGGCACTTTTC
GGGGAAATGTGCGCGGAACCCCTATTTGTTTATTTTTCTAAATACATTCAAATATGTATCCGCTCATGAG
ACAATAACCCTGATAAATGCTTCAATAATATTGAAAAAGGAAGAGTATGAGTATTCAACATTTCCGTGTC
GCCCTTATTCCCTTTTTTGCGGCATTTTGCCTTCCTGTTTTTGCTCACCCAGAAACGCTGGTGAAAGTAA
AAGATGCTGAAGATCAGTTGGGTGCACGAGTGGGTTACATCGAACTGGATCTCAACAGCGGTAAGATCCT
TGAGAGTTTTCGCCCCGAAGAACGTTTTCCAATGATGAGCACTTTTAAAGTTCTGCTATGTGGCGCGGTA
TTATCCCGTATTGACGCCGGGCAAGAGCAACTCGGTCGCCGCATACACTATTCTCAGAATGACTTGGTTG
AGTACTCACCAGTCACAGAAAAGCATCTTACGGATGGCATGACAGTAAGAGAATTATGCAGTGCTGCCAT
AACCATGAGTGATAACACTGCGGCCAACTTACTTCTGACAACGATCGGAGGACCGAAGGAGCTAACCGCT
TTTTTGCACAACATGGGGGATCATGTAACTCGCCTTGATCGTTGGGAACCGGAGCTGAATGAAGCCATAC
CAAACGACGAGCGTGACACCACGATGCCTGTAGCAATGGCAACAACGTTGCGCAAACTATTAACTGGCGA
ACTACTTACTCTAGCTTCCCGGCAACAATTAATAGACTGGATGGAGGCGGATAAAGTTGCAGGACCACTT
CTGCGCTCGGCCCTTCCGGCTGGCTGGTTTATTGCTGATAAATCTGGAGCCGGTGAGCGTGGGTCTCGCG
GTATCATTGCAGCACTGGGGCCAGATGGTAAGCCCTCCCGTATCGTAGTTATCTACACGACGGGGAGTCA
GGCAACTATGGATGAACGAAATAGACAGATCGCTGAGATAGGTGCCTCACTGATTAAGCATTGGTAACTG
TCAGACCAAGTTTACTCATATATACTTTAGATTGATTTAAAACTTCATTTTTAATTTAAAAGGATCTAGG
TGAAGATCCTTTTTGATAATCTCATGACCAAAATCCCTTAACGTGAGTTTTCGTTCCACTGAGCGTCAGA
CCCCGTAGAAAAGATCAAAGGATCTTCTTGAGATCCTTTTTTTCTGCGCGTAATCTGCTGCTTGCAAACA
AAAAAACCACCGCTACCAGCGGTGGTTTGTTTGCCGGATCAAGAGCTACCAACTCTTTTTCCGAAGGTAA
CTGGCTTCAGCAGAGCGCAGATACCAAATACTGTTCTTCTAGTGTAGCCGTAGTTAGGCCACCACTTCAA
GAACTCTGTAGCACCGCCTACATACCTCGCTCTGCTAATCCTGTTACCAGTGGCTGCTGCCAGTGGCGAT
AAGTCGTGTCTTACCGGGTTGGACTCAAGACGATAGTTACCGGATAAGGCGCAGCGGTCGGGCTGAACGG
GGGGTTCGTGCACACAGCCCAGCTTGGAGCGAACGACCTACACCGAACTGAGATACCTACAGCGTGAGCT
ATGAGAAAGCGCCACGCTTCCCGAAGGGAGAAAGGCGGACAGGTATCCGGTAAGCGGCAGGGTCGGAACA
GGAGAGCGCACGAGGGAGCTTCCAGGGGGAAACGCCTGGTATCTTTATAGTCCTGTCGGGTTTCGCCACC
TCTGACTTGAGCGTCGATTTTTGTGATGCTCGTCAGGGGGGCGGAGCCTATGGAAAAACGCCAGCAACGC
GGCCTTTTTACGGTTCCTGGCCTTTTGCTGGCCTTTTGCTCACATGTTCTTTCCTGCGTTATCCCCTGAT
TCTGTGGATAACCGTATTACCGCCTTTGAGTGAGCTGATACCGCTCGCCGCAGCCGAACGACCGAGCGCA
GCGAGTCAGTGAGCGAGGAAGCGGAAGAGCGCCCAATACGCAAACCGCCTCTCCCCGCGCGTTGGCCGAT
TCATTAATGCAGCTGGCACGACAGGTTTCCCGACTGGAAAGCGGGCAGTGAGCGCAACGCAATTAATGTG
AGTTAGCTCACTCATTAGGCACCCCAGGCTTTACACTTTATGCTTCCGGCTCGTATGTTGTGTGGAATTG
TGAGCGGATAACAATTTCACACAGGAAACAGCTATGACCATGATTACGCCAAGCGCGCAATTAACCCTCA
CTAAAGGGAACAAAAGCTGGAGCTGCAAGCTTAATGTAGTCTTATGCAATACTCTTGTAGTCTTGCAACA
TGGTAACGATGAGTTAGCAACATGCCTTACAAGGAGAGAAAAAGCACCGTGCATGCCGATTGGTGGAAGT
AAGGTGGTACGATCGTGCCTTATTAGGAAGGCAACAGACGGGTCTGACATGGATTGGACGAACCACTGAA
TTGCCGCATTGCAGAGATATTGTATTTAAGTGCCTAGCTCGATACATAAACGGGTCTCTCTGGTTAGACC
AGATCTGAGCCTGGGAGCTCTCTGGCTAACTAGGGAACCCACTGCTTAAGCCTCAATAAAGCTTGCCTTG
AGTGCTTCAAGTAGTGTGTGCCCGTCTGTTGTGTGACTCTGGTAACTAGAGATCCCTCAGACCCTTTTAG
TCAGTGTGGAAAATCTCTAGCAGTGGCGCCCGAACAGGGACTTGAAAGCGAAAGGGAAACCAGAGGAGCT
CTCTCGACGCAGGACTCGGCTTGCTGAAGCGCGCACGGCAAGAGGCGAGGGGCGGCGACTGGTGAGTACG
CCAAAAATTTTGACTAGCGGAGGCTAGAAGGAGAGAGATGGGTGCGAGAGCGTCAGTATTAAGCGGGGGA
GAATTAGATCGCGATGGGAAAAAATTCGGTTAAGGCCAGGGGGAAAGAAAAAATATAAATTAAAACATAT
AGTATGGGCAAGCAGGGAGCTAGAACGATTCGCAGTTAATCCTGGCCTGTTAGAAACATCAGAAGGCTGT
AGACAAATACTGGGACAGCTACAACCATCCCTTCAGACAGGATCAGAAGAACTTAGATCATTATATAATA
CAGTAGCAACCCTCTATTGTGTGCATCAAAGGATAGAGATAAAAGACACCAAGGAAGCTTTAGACAAGAT
AGAGGAAGAGCAAAACAAAAGTAAGACCACCGCACAGCAAGCGGCCGCTGATCTTCAGACCTGGAGGAGG
AGATATGAGGGACAATTGGAGAAGTGAATTATATAAATATAAAGTAGTAAAAATTGAACCATTAGGAGTA
GCACCCACCAAGGCAAAGAGAAGAGTGGTGCAGAGAGAAAAAAGAGCAGTGGGAATAGGAGCTTTGTTCC
TTGGGTTCTTGGGAGCAGCAGGAAGCACTATGGGCGCAGCGTCAATGACGCTGACGGTACAGGCCAGACA
ATTATTGTCTGGTATAGTGCAGCAGCAGAACAATTTGCTGAGGGCTATTGAGGCGCAACAGCATCTGTTG
CAACTCACAGTCTGGGGCATCAAGCAGCTCCAGGCAAGAATCCTGGCTGTGGAAAGATACCTAAAGGATC
AACAGCTCCTGGGGATTTGGGGTTGCTCTGGAAAACTCATTTGCACCACTGCTGTGCCTTGGAATGCTAG
TTGGAGTAATAAATCTCTGGAACAGATTTGGAATCACACGACCTGGATGGAGTGGGACAGAGAAATTAAC
AATTACACAAGCTTAATACACTCCTTAATTGAAGAATCGCAAAACCAGCAAGAAAAGAATGAACAAGAAT
TATTGGAATTAGATAAATGGGCAAGTTTGTGGAATTGGTTTAACATAACAAATTGGCTGTGGTATATAAA
ATTATTCATAATGATAGTAGGAGGCTTGGTAGGTTTAAGAATAGTTTTTGCTGTACTTTCTATAGTGAAT
AGAGTTAGGCAGGGATATTCACCATTATCGTTTCAGACCCACCTCCCAACCCCGAGGGGACCCATGCATT
GCATCTCAATTAGTCAGCAACCAGGTGTGGAAAGTCCCCAGGCTCCCCAGCAGGCAGAAGTATGCAAAGC
ATGCGTCTCAATTAGTCAGCAACCATAGTCCCGCCCCTAACTCCGCCCATCCCGCCCCTAACTCCGCCCA
GTTCCGCCCATTCTCCGCCCCATGGCTGACTAATTTTTTTTATTTATGCAGAGGCCGAGGCCGCCTCGGC
CTCTGAGCTATTCCAGAAGTAGTGAGGAGGCTTTTTTGGAGGCCTAGGCTTTTGCAAAAAGCTTTCTAGA
GGTACCACCGGAGCTTACCATGACCGAGTACAAGCCCACGGTGCGCCTCGCCACCCGCGACGACGTCCCC
AGGGCCGTACGCACCCTCGCCGCCGCGTTCGCCGACTACCCCGCCACGCGCCACACCGTCGATCCGGACC
GCCACATCGAGCGGGTCACCGAGCTGCAAGAACTCTTCCTCACGCGCGTCGGGCTCGACATCGGCAAGGT
GTGGGTCGCGGACGACGGCGCCGCCGTGGCGGTCTGGACCACGCCGGAGAGCGTCGAAGCGGGGGCGGTG
TTCGCCGAGATCGGCCCGCGCATGGCCGAGTTGAGCGGTTCCCGGCTGGCCGCGCAGCAACAGATGGAAG
GCCTCCTGGCGCCGCACCGGCCCAAGGAGCCCGCGTGGTTCCTGGCCACCGTCGGCGTCTCGCCCGACCA
CCAGGGCAAGGGTCTGGGCAGCGCCGTCGTGCTCCCCGGAGTGGAGGCGGCCGAGCGCGCCGGGGTGCCC
GCCTTCCTGGAGACCTCCGCGCCCCGCAACCTCCCCTTCTACGAGCGGCTCGGCTTCACCGTCACCGCCG
ACGTCGAGGTGCCCGAAGGACCGCGCACCTGGTGCATGACCCGCAAGCCCGGTGCCAGTTAACGAATTCT
AGATCTTGAGACAAATGGCAGTATTCATCCACAATTTTAAAAGAAAAGGGGGGATTGGGGGGTACAGTGC
AGGGGAAAGAATAGTAGACATAATAGCAACAGACATACAAACTAAAGAATTACAAAAACAAATTACAAAA
ATTCAAAATTTTCGGGTTTATTACAGGGACAGCAGAGATCCACTTTGGCGCCGGCTCGAGGCCTGCAGGT
GCAAAGATGGATAAAGTTTTAAACAGAGAGGAATCTTTGCAGCTAATGGACCTTCTAGGTCTTGAAAGGA
GTGGGAATT
