>Addgene plasmid #143197 | TFORF0009 | depositor partial sequence | sequence record 281729 | Insert
ACCGCCACCATGGGACCATTGACATTTATGGATGTGGCCATAGAATTCTCTCTGGAGGAGTGGCAGTGCC
TGGACACAGCACAGCAGAATTTATATAGGAATGTCATGTTAGAGAATTATAGAAACCTGGTATTCCTGGG
TATTGCTGTGTCTAATTTAGACCTGATCACCTGTCTGGAGCAAGGAAAAGAGCCCTGGAATATGAAGAGA
CACGAGATGGCAGCCAAACCCCCAGCTATGTGTTCTCATTTTGCCAAAGACCTTAGGCCAGAGCAATATA
TAAAAAATTCTTTCCAACAAGTGATACTGAGAAGATATGGAAAATGTGGATATCAGAAAGGCTGTAAAAG
TGTGGATGAGCATAAGTTGCACAAAGGAGGTCACAAGGGACTTAACCGGTGTGTGACAACTACCCAGAGC
AAAATAGTTCAGTGTGACAAATACGTGAAAGTCTTTCATAAATATTCAAATGCAAAGAGACATAAGATAA
GACATACTGGAAAAAATCCTTTCAAATGTAAAGAATGTGGCAAATCATTTTGCATGCTTTCACAACTAAC
TCAACATGAGATAATTCATACTGGAGAAAAACCCTACAAATGTGAAGAATGTGGCAAAGCTTTTAAAAAG
TCCTCAAACCTTACGAATCATAAGATAATTCATACTGGAGAGAAACCCTACAAATGTGAAGAATGTGGAA
AAGCTTTTAACCAGTCCTCAACTCTTACTAGACATAAGATAATTCATACTGGAGAGAAACTCTACAAATG
TGAAGAATGTGGCAAAGCTTTTAACCGGTCCTCAAACCTTACTAAACATAAGATAGTTCATACTGGAGAG
AAACCCTACAAATGTGAAGAATGTGGCAAAGCTTTTAAACAGTCCTCAAACCTTACTAATCACAAGAAAA
TTCATACTGGAGAGAAACCCTACAAATGTGGAGAATGTGGCAAAGCCTTTACCCTATCTTCACACCTTAC
TACACATAAGAGGATTCATACTGGTGAGAAACCCTACAAATGTGAAGAATGTGGCAAAGCTTTTAGTGTA
TTTTCAACCCTTACTAAACATAAGATAATTCATACTGAAGAGAAACCCTACAAATGTGAAGAATGTGGCA
AAGCTTTTAACCGGTCCTCACACCTTACTAATCATAAGGTAATTCATACTGGAGAGAAACCCTACAAATG
TGAAGAATGTGGTAAAGCCTTTACCAAGTCCTCAACTCTTACTTATCATAAGGTAATTCATACTGGAAAG
AAACCCTACAAATGTGAAGAATGTGGTAAAGCCTTTAGTATATTCTCAATCCTTACTAAACATAAAGTAA
TTCATACTGAAGACAAACCCTACAAATGTGAAGAATGTGGCAAAACTTTTAACTACTCCTCAAATTTTAC
TAATCATAAAAAAATTCATACTGGAGAGAAACCCTATAAGTGTGAAGAATGTGGCAAAAGCTTTATTCTG
TCCTCTCATCTTACTACACATAAGATAATTCATACTGGAGAGAAACCCTACAAATGTAAAGAATGTGGCA
AAGCTTTTAACCAGTCCTCAACCCTTATGAAACATAAGATAATTCATACTGGAGAGAAACCCTACAAATG
TGAAGAATGTGGCAAAGCCTTTAACCAGTCCCCAAACCTTACTAAACATAAGAGAATTCATACCAAAGAG
AAACCCTACAAATGTAAATAGTAATGAACTAGTCCGTAACTTGAAAGTATTTCGATTTCTTGGCTTTATA
TATCTTGTGGAAAGGACGATCGCCTCGCGCACTTGGCCCGATC
