>Addgene plasmid #143197 | TFORF0009 | depositor partial sequence | sequence record 281730 | Barcode
TCGCCTCGCGCACTTGGCCCGATC
